Addgene plasmid #44688: pTC62.13-dmd-1, full ORF, splice form 4
Depositing lab: Phillip Newmark. Depositing organization: University of Illinois at Urbana-Champaign. Publication: A sex-specific transcription factor controls male identity in a simultaneous hermaphrodite. Chong T, Collins JJ 3rd, Brubacher JL, Zarkower D, Newmark PA. Nat Commun. 2013; 4:1814. doi: 10.1038/ncomms2811. PubMed 23652002.
Backbone
  Vector backbone: pJC53.2
  Backbone size w/o insert (bp): 3240
  Total vector size (bp): 4350
  Vector type: T/A Cloning Vector for dsRNA generation and the generation of sense and anti-sense probes
Growth in bacteria
  Bacterial resistance: Ampicillin and Kanamycin, 100 & 50 μg/mL
  Growth temperature: 37°C
  Growth strain: DH5alpha
  Copy number: High Copy
Gene/Insert
  Gene/Insert name: Smed-dmd-1, full ORF, spice form 4
  Species: Schmidtea mediterranea
  Insert size (bp): 1110
  GenBank ID: KC736558
  Cloning method: Restriction Enzyme; 5′ cloning site Eam1105I (destroyed during cloning); 3′ cloning site Eam1105I (destroyed during cloning)
  Sequencing primers: 5′ T3; 3′ Sp6
Terms and licenses: Academic/Nonprofit Terms; Industry Terms: Not Available to Industry
How to cite: pTC62.13-dmd-1, full ORF, splice form 4 was a gift from Phillip Newmark (Addgene plasmid # 44688 ; http://n2t.net/addgene:44688 ; RRID:Addgene_44688)
