[The description below was written by a language model from this plasmid's Addgene catalogue record.]
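Description:
pTC62.13-dmd-1 is a high-copy bacterial plasmid built on the pJC53.2 backbone, a T/A cloning vector designed for producing double-stranded RNA and for generating sense and antisense riboprobes. The backbone is about 3.2 kb and the complete construct about 4.35 kb. It is propagated in standard E. coli cloning strains under combined ampicillin and kanamycin selection. No feature table accompanies the record, so the origin of replication and the exact arrangement of promoters around the cloning site are not stated. The listed sequencing primers, T3 on the 5′ side and SP6 on the 3′ side, indicate that phage RNA polymerase promoter sequences flank the insert, which fits the vector's stated role as an in vitro transcription template.

The insert is a roughly 1.1 kb cDNA containing the full open reading frame of Smed-dmd-1, splice form 4, from the planarian flatworm Schmidtea mediterranea. It was introduced at Eam1105I sites, which generate the single-base overhangs used for T/A-style cloning of PCR products, and both sites were destroyed in the process. The associated publication describes a sex-specific transcription factor that controls male identity in this simultaneous hermaphrodite. The record mentions no tags, reporters or expression elements for eukaryotic cells, so the plasmid serves as a transcription template rather than a protein expression vector. Given the vector type, its typical uses are synthesis of dsRNA for RNA interference knockdown of dmd-1 and preparation of sense or antisense probes to detect its transcripts, for example by in situ hybridization. It also provides a sequence-defined clone of this particular splice isoform.
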