>Addgene plasmid #44688 | pTC62.13-dmd-1, full ORF, splice form 4 | depositor partial sequence | sequence record 62341 | pTC62.13-dmd-1, full ORF, splice form 4 sequence 1110 bps
AACATGAATTTAACTCAATGCCATTCGAAAATTAACGATTCTACCGGAAATTATTTGGAATTCAACCATT
GCATTGTTGAAGATGATAAAAGTGAAAATAATGAAGACGTCAAACCGAATTTACTGAAAAAAGAATATTC
TAGCAAATCGAGGAAAAAATCTCGTTCCTCATACATGTGTAGAAAATGTCGAGCCCATGGCCAGTTGTTG
CCGGTGAAAAACCATCGTCGAAATTGTCCGTTTAAATTGTGTCCCTGTCCATTGTGTACAGTCGTTAGTC
ATGGTCGAGAAATTGTCGCTCGTCAAATTAGACTTTATAGAAATCAGAAAGACATCAGCAAAAGGTCTCC
GCAATCACCACATTGTAGACGATGCAGAAATCATGGAGAACACAATGCTTGGAAAGGCCACAAAAAGAAA
TGTCGACATTCAAATTGTCCCTGTAAATTGTGCCTGTTAATTACCATGAGAAAAACCAATGAAAAAAGTT
ACAGAGAAATAGTTCAAGAAACTCACGAAGAGAAATCAATTTTAGTAAACAGCAACAATAATAGCAATAA
TAATAATAACAATAGTTCCGCATTCTGTCTGTCAAACCGATCAAAAGACAGATCACTGGCAGAAGATCAG
TCAGTTTTTCTACGTAACATCAACCGAACTCCAATATTGCCAACGACAGGTTCGAATATCTACGACACCA
GTCACAGCAGTTCACTTTACGGTTATTTCCAGTTGATTGTTTGGGCCTTGGTTTTAATTGCCTTTCTTTT
AGCTCAAAACTCAATGCTAAACTTTTCGAATTCCGAAAACTGCAACATTCGGCCCTTGAATTGGTCAACA
GCATCAGCCTATAAAGTTGGTTTACAGCCGTGGGACACTAACGGATCGTTTGATATTCATAACAACGCCT
CATATTGCGGCAGCTCACACCTGAACAACATGATGATTGGAGGTCATAACGTTTTCCAGCATAATTCCGT
GGAATATCTACCAACGGCGACTCCATCTTGGTATTCAAATTTTTATTGAGATTGACTGGAAATCTAACAC
GGATATAAATATAAATATATATTAATATTTACATTGAAAAGACCTGTATTTATTCAATTG
