>Addgene plasmid #44688 | pTC62.13-dmd-1, full ORF, splice form 4 | addgene partial sequence | sequence record 63729 | Sp6 5'-ATTTAGGTGACACTATAG-3'
GGTCTTTTCAATGTAAATATTAATATATATTTATATTTATATCCGTGTTAGATTTCCAGTCAATCTCAAT
AAAAATTTGAATACCAAGATGGAGTCGCCGTTGGTAGATATTCCACGGAATTATGCTGGAAAACGTTATG
ACCTCCAATCATCATGTTGTTCAGGTGTGAGCTGCCGCAATATGAGGCGTTGTTATGAATATCAAACGAT
CCGTTAGTGTCCCACGGCTGTAAACCAACTTTATAGGCTGATGCTGTTGACCAATTCAAGGGCCGAATGT
TGCAGTTTTCGGAATTCGAAAAGTTTAGCATTGAGTTTTGAGCTAAAAGAAAGGCAATTAAAACCAAGGC
CCAAACAATCAACTGGAAATAACCGTAAAGTGAACTGCTGTGACTGGTGTCGTAGATATTCGAACCTGTC
GTTGGCAATATTGGAGTTCGGTTGATGTTACGTAGAAAAACTGACTGATCTTCTGCCAGTGATCTGTCTT
TTGATCGGTTTGACAGACAGAATGCGGAACTATTGTTATTATTATTATTGCTATTATTGTTGCTGTTTAC
TAAAATTGATTTCTCTTCGTGAGTTTCTTGAACTATTTCTCTGTAACTTTTTTCATTGGTTTTTCTCATG
GTAATTAACAGGCACAATTTACAGGGACAATTTGAATGTCGACATTTCTTTTTGTGGCCTTTCCAAGCAT
TGTGTTCTCCATGATTTCTGCATCGTCTACAATGTGGTGATTGCGGAGACCTTTTGCTGATGTCTTTCTG
ATTTCTATAAAGTCTAATTTGACGAGCGACAATTTCTCGACCATGACTAACGACTGTACACAATGGACAG
GGACACAATTTAAACGGACAATTTCGACGATGGTTTTTCACCGGCAACAACTGGCCATGGGCTCGACATT
TTCTACACATGTATGAGGAACGAGATTTTTTCCTCGATTTGCTAGAA
